>Addgene plasmid #37851 | 3xERRE-luciferase | addgene full sequence | sequence record 180888 | Addgene NGS Result
TGCATCTCAATTAGTCAGCAACCATAGTCCCGCCCCTAACTCCGCCCATCCCGCCCCTAACTCCGCCCAG
TTCCGCCCATTCTCCGCCCCATCGCTGACTAATTTTTTTTATTTATGCAGAGGCCGAGGCCGCCTCGGCC
TCTGAGCTATTCCAGAAGTAGTGAGGAGGCTTTTTTGGAGGCCTAGGCTTTTGCAAAAAGCTTGGCATTC
CGGTACTGTTGGTAAAGCCACCATGGAAGACGCCAAAAACATAAAGAAAGGCCCGGCGCCATTCTATCCG
CTGGAAGATGGAACCGCTGGAGAGCAACTGCATAAGGCTATGAAGAGATACGCCCTGGTTCCTGGAACAA
TTGCTTTTACAGATGCACATATCGAGGTGGACATCACTTACGCTGAGTACTTCGAAATGTCCGTTCGGTT
GGCAGAAGCTATGAAACGATATGGGCTGAATACAAATCACAGAATCGTCGTATGCAGTGAAAACTCTCTT
CAATTCTTTATGCCGGTGTTGGGCGCGTTATTTATCGGAGTTGCAGTTGCGCCCGCGAACGACATTTATA
ATGAACGTGAATTGCTCAACAGTATGGGCATTTCGCAGCCTACCGTGGTGTTCGTTTCCAAAAAGGGGTT
GCAAAAAATTTTGAACGTGCAAAAAAAGCTCCCAATCATCCAAAAAATTATTATCATGGATTCTAAAACG
GATTACCAGGGATTTCAGTCGATGTACACGTTCGTCACATCTCATCTACCTCCCGGTTTTAATGAATACG
ATTTTGTGCCAGAGTCCTTCGATAGGGACAAGACAATTGCACTGATCATGAACTCCTCTGGATCTACTGG
TCTGCCTAAAGGTGTCGCTCTGCCTCATAGAACTGCCTGCGTGAGATTCTCGCATGCCAGAGATCCTATT
TTTGGCAATCAAATCATTCCGGATACTGCGATTTTAAGTGTTGTTCCATTCCATCACGGTTTTGGAATGT
TTACTACACTCGGATATTTGATATGTGGATTTCGAGTCGTCTTAATGTATAGATTTGAAGAAGAGCTGTT
TCTGAGGAGCCTTCAGGATTACAAGATTCAAAGTGCGCTGCTGGTGCCAACCCTATTCTCCTTCTTCGCC
AAAAGCACTCTGATTGACAAATACGATTTATCTAATTTACACGAAATTGCTTCTGGTGGCGCTCCCCTCT
CTAAGGAAGTCGGGGAAGCGGTTGCCAAGAGGTTCCATCTGCCAGGTATCAGGCAAGGATATGGGCTCAC
TGAGACTACATCAGCTATTCTGATTACACCCGAGGGGGATGATAAACCGGGCGCGGTCGGTAAAGTTGTT
CCATTTTTTGAAGCGAAGGTTGTGGATCTGGATACCGGGAAAACGCTGGGCGTTAATCAAAGAGGCGAAC
TGTGTGTGAGAGGTCCTATGATTATGTCCGGTTATGTAAACAATCCGGAAGCGACCAACGCCTTGATTGA
CAAGGATGGATGGCTACATTCTGGAGACATAGCTTACTGGGACGAAGACGAACACTTCTTCATCGTTGAC
CGCCTGAAGTCTCTGATTAAGTACAAAGGCTATCAGGTGGCTCCCGCTGAATTGGAATCCATCTTGCTCC
AACACCCCAACATCTTCGACGCAGGTGTCGCAGGTCTTCCCGACGATGACGCCGGTGAACTTCCCGCCGC
CGTTGTTGTTTTGGAGCACGGAAAGACGATGACGGAAAAAGAGATCGTGGATTACGTCGCCAGTCAAGTA
ACAACCGCGAAAAAGTTGCGCGGAGGAGTTGTGTTTGTGGACGAAGTACCGAAAGGTCTTACCGGAAAAC
TCGACGCAAGAAAAATCAGAGAGATCCTCATAAAGGCCAAGAAGGGCGGAAAGATCGCCGTGTAATTCTA
GAGTCGGGGCGGCCGGCCGCTTCGAGCAGACATGATAAGATACATTGATGAGTTTGGACAAACCACAACT
AGAATGCAGTGAAAAAAATGCTTTATTTGTGAAATTTGTGATGCTATTGCTTTATTTGTAACCATTATAA
GCTGCAATAAACAAGTTAACAACAACAATTGCATTCATTTTATGTTTCAGGTTCAGGGGGAGGTGTGGGA
GGTTTTTTAAAGCAAGTAAAACCTCTACAAATGTGGTAAAATCGATAAGGATCCGTCGACCGATGCCCTT
GAGAGCCTTCAACCCAGTCAGCTCCTTCCGGTGGGCGCGGGGCATGACTATCGTCGCCGCACTTATGACT
GTCTTCTTTATCATGCAACTCGTAGGACAGGTGCCGGCAGCGCTCTTCCGCTTCCTCGCTCACTGACTCG
CTGCGCTCGGTCGTTCGGCTGCGGCGAGCGGTATCAGCTCACTCAAAGGCGGTAATACGGTTATCCACAG
AATCAGGGGATAACGCAGGAAAGAACATGTGAGCAAAAGGCCAGCAAAAGGCCAGGAACCGTAAAAAGGC
CGCGTTGCTGGCGTTTTTCCATAGGCTCCGCCCCCCTGACGAGCATCACAAAAATCGACGCTCAAGTCAG
AGGTGGCGAAACCCGACAGGACTATAAAGATACCAGGCGTTTCCCCCTGGAAGCTCCCTCGTGCGCTCTC
CTGTTCCGACCCTGCCGCTTACCGGATACCTGTCCGCCTTTCTCCCTTCGGGAAGCGTGGCGCTTTCTCA
TAGCTCACGCTGTAGGTATCTCAGTTCGGTGTAGGTCGTTCGCTCCAAGCTGGGCTGTGTGCACGAACCC
CCCGTTCAGCCCGACCGCTGCGCCTTATCCGGTAACTATCGTCTTGAGTCCAACCCGGTAAGACACGACT
TATCGCCACTGGCAGCAGCCACTGGTAACAGGATTAGCAGAGCGAGGTATGTAGGCGGTGCTACAGAGTT
CTTGAAGTGGTGGCCTAACTACGGCTACACTAGAAGAACAGTATTTGGTATCTGCGCTCTGCTGAAGCCA
GTTACCTTCGGAAAAAGAGTTGGTAGCTCTTGATCCGGCAAACAAACCACCGCTGGTAGCGGTGGTTTTT
TTGTTTGCAAGCAGCAGATTACGCGCAGAAAAAAAGGATCTCAAGAAGATCCTTTGATCTTTTCTACGGG
GTCTGACGCTCAGTGGAACGAAAACTCACGTTAAGGGATTTTGGTCATGAGATTATCAAAAAGGATCTTC
ACCTAGATCCTTTTAAATTAAAAATGAAGTTTTAAATCAATCTAAAGTATATATGAGTAAACTTGGTCTG
ACAGTTACCAATGCTTAATCAGTGAGGCACCTATCTCAGCGATCTGTCTATTTCGTTCATCCATAGTTGC
CTGACTCCCCGTCGTGTAGATAACTACGATACGGGAGGGCTTACCATCTGGCCCCAGTGCTGCAATGATA
CCGCGAGACCCACGCTCACCGGCTCCAGATTTATCAGCAATAAACCAGCCAGCCGGAAGGGCCGAGCGCA
GAAGTGGTCCTGCAACTTTATCCGCCTCCATCCAGTCTATTAATTGTTGCCGGGAAGCTAGAGTAAGTAG
TTCGCCAGTTAATAGTTTGCGCAACGTTGTTGCCATTGCTACAGGCATCGTGGTGTCACGCTCGTCGTTT
GGTATGGCTTCATTCAGCTCCGGTTCCCAACGATCAAGGCGAGTTACATGATCCCCCATGTTGTGCAAAA
AAGCGGTTAGCTCCTTCGGTCCTCCGATCGTTGTCAGAAGTAAGTTGGCCGCAGTGTTATCACTCATGGT
TATGGCAGCACTGCATAATTCTCTTACTGTCATGCCATCCGTAAGATGCTTTTCTGTGACTGGTGAGTAC
TCAACCAAGTCATTCTGAGAATAGTGTATGCGGCGACCGAGTTGCTCTTGCCCGGCGTCAATACGGGATA
ATACCGCGCCACATAGCAGAACTTTAAAAGTGCTCATCATTGGAAAACGTTCTTCGGGGCGAAAACTCTC
AAGGATCTTACCGCTGTTGAGATCCAGTTCGATGTAACCCACTCGTGCACCCAACTGATCTTCAGCATCT
TTTACTTTCACCAGCGTTTCTGGGTGAGCAAAAACAGGAAGGCAAAATGCCGCAAAAAAGGGAATAAGGG
CGACACGGAAATGTTGAATACTCATACTCTTCCTTTTTCAATATTATTGAAGCATTTATCAGGGTTATTG
TCTCATGAGCGGATACATATTTGAATGTATTTAGAAAAATAAACAAATAGGGGTTCCGCGCACATTTCCC
CGAAAAGTGCCACCTG
[124 nt withheld, positions 4217-4340]
C
[91 nt withheld, positions 4342-4432]
A
[49 nt withheld, positions 4434-4482]
CCTTTGACGTTGGAGTCCACGTTCTTT
[37 nt withheld, positions 4510-4546]
ACCCTATCTCGGTCTATTCTTTTGATTTATAAGGGATTTTGCCGATTTCGGCCTATTGGTTAAAAAATGA
GCTGATTTAACAAAAATTTAACGCGAATTTTAACAAAATATTAACGCTTACAATTTGCCATTCGCCATTC
AGGCTGCGCAACTGTTGGGAAGGGCGATCGGTGCGGGCCTCTTCGCTATTACGCCAGCCCAAGCTACCAT
GATAAGTAAGTAATATTAAGGTACGGGAGGTACTTGGAGCGGCCGCAATAAAATATCTTTATTTTCATTA
CATCTGTGTGTTGGTTTTTTGTGTGAATCGATAGTACTAACATACGCTCTCCATCAAAACAAAACGAAAC
AAAACAAACTAGCAAAATAGGCTGTCCCCAGTGCAAGTGCAGGTGCCAGAACATTTCTCTATCGATAGGT
ACCCGGACCTCAAGGTCACGTTCGGACCTCAAGGTCACGTTCGGACCTCAAGGTCAGGATCCAGATCTGC
GATC
Features (pLannotate 1.2.2; 12 found; start..end, strand, type, name):
      1..197     +  promoter       SV40 promoter: SV40 early promoter
    233..1885    +  CDS            luciferase: firefly luciferase; luc+; enhanced luc+ version of the luciferase gene
   1926..2047    -  polyA_signal   SV40 poly(A) signal: SV40 polyadenylation signal
   2070..2138    -  CDS            large T antigen (fragment): large T antigen from SV40 (simian virus 40)
   2154..2286    +  CDS            TcR (fragment): tetracycline efflux protein; tet; confers resistance to tetracycline
   2466..3054    -  rep_origin     ori: high-copy-number ColE1/pMB1/pBR322/pUC origin of replication
   3225..4085    -  CDS            AmpR: β-lactamase; bla; confers resistance to ampicillin, carbenicillin, and related antibiotics
   4086..4190    -  promoter       AmpR promoter: bla
   4217..4645    +  rep_origin     f1 ori (sequence partly withheld): f1 bacteriophage origin of replication; arrow indicates direction of (+) strand synthesis
   4677..4744    -  CDS            lacZα (fragment): LacZα fragment of β-galactosidase; lacZ fragment
   4803..4851    +  polyA_signal   poly(A) signal: synthetic polyadenylation signal
   4865..4956    +  misc_feature   pause site: RNA polymerase II transcriptional pause signal from the human α2 globin gene
