[The description below was written by a language model from this plasmid's Addgene catalogue record and pLannotate feature annotations shown in this document.]
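Description:
3xERRE-luciferase is a firefly luciferase reporter plasmid built on the Promega pGL3-Promoter backbone and intended for transient transfection into mammalian cells. A short insert of about 61 bp carrying three copies of an estrogen-related receptor response element (ERRE) was cloned between the KpnI and BglII sites, both of which were retained. This places the elements directly upstream of the SV40 early promoter that drives the codon-modified luc+ luciferase coding sequence. An SV40 polyadenylation signal terminates the transcript. Because pGL3-Promoter supplies a basal SV40 promoter without an enhancer, luciferase output depends largely on factors that bind the inserted response elements, so the signal reports transcriptional activity at the ERRE.

Upstream of the cloning region, the backbone carries a synthetic poly(A) signal and an RNA polymerase II transcriptional pause site from the human α2 globin gene, which limit spurious read-through from the plasmid into the reporter cassette. The plasmid is propagated in E. coli through a high-copy ColE1/pUC-type origin and selected with ampicillin via the β-lactamase gene and its own promoter. An f1 origin is also present and allows single-stranded DNA production. The small large T antigen, TcR and lacZα fragments in the annotation are backbone remnants, not functional genes.

The feature table does not annotate the ERRE repeats themselves. The sequenced record is 5,040 nt, slightly shorter than the catalogued total of 5,071 bp. The associated publication concerns ERRγ transcriptional activity, its regulation by ERK/MAPK signalling, and Tamoxifen resistance in ER-positive breast cancer, which fits use of this plasmid as a readout of ERR-driven transcription.
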