Addgene plasmid #37851: 3xERRE-luciferase
Depositing lab: Rebecca Riggins. Depositing organization: Georgetown University. Publication: ERK/MAPK regulates ERRgamma expression, transcriptional activity, and receptor-mediated Tamoxifen resistance in ER+ breast cancer. Heckler MM, Thakor H, Schafer CC, Riggins RB. FEBS J. 2014 Mar 29. doi: 10.1111/febs.12797. PubMed 24684682.
Backbone
  Vector backbone: pGL3-Promoter
  Backbone manufacturer: Promega
  Backbone size w/o insert (bp): 5010
  Total vector size (bp): 5071
  Vector type: Luciferase
Growth in bacteria
  Bacterial resistance: Ampicillin, 100 μg/mL
  Growth temperature: 37°C
  Growth strain: DH5alpha
  Copy number: Unknown
Gene/Insert
  Gene/Insert name: 3 copies of ERRE upstream of luciferase
  Species: codon-modified firefly (Photinus pyralis)
  Insert size (bp): 61
  Promoter: SV40
  Cloning method: Restriction Enzyme; 5′ cloning site KpnI (not destroyed); 3′ cloning site BglII (not destroyed)
  Sequencing primers: 5′ RVprimer3
Terms and licenses: Academic/Nonprofit Terms; Industry Terms: Not Available to Industry
How to cite: 3xERRE-luciferase was a gift from Rebecca Riggins (Addgene plasmid # 37851 ; http://n2t.net/addgene:37851 ; RRID:Addgene_37851)
