>Addgene plasmid #37851 | 3xERRE-luciferase | depositor partial sequence | sequence record 47467 | RVprimer3
NNNNNNNNNNNNNNNNNNNNTTTCTCTATCGATAGGTACCCGGACCTCAAGGTCACGTTCGGACCTCAAG
GTCACGTTCGGACCTCAAGGTCAGGATCCAGATCTGCGATCTGCATCTCAATTAGTCAGCAACCATAGTC
CCGCCCCTAACTCCGCCCATCCCGCCCCTAACTCCGCCCAGTTCCGCCCATTCTCCGCCCCATCGCTGAC
TAATTTTTTTTATTTATGCAGAGGCCGAGGCCGCCTCGGCCTCTGAGCTATTCCAGAAGTAGTGAGGAGG
CTTTTTTGGAGGCCTAGGCTTTTGCAAAAAGCTTGGCATTCCGGTACTGTTGGTAAAGCCACCATGGAAG
ACGCCAAAAACATAAAGAAAGGCCCGGCGCCATTCTATCCGCTGGAAGATGGAACCGCTGGAGAGCAACT
GCATAAGGCTATGAAGAGATACGCCCTGGTTCCTGGAACAATTGCTTTTACAGATGCACATATCGAGGTG
GACATCACTTACGCTGAGTACTTCGAAATGTCCGTTCGGTTGGCAGAAGCTATGAAACGATATGGGCTGA
ATACAAATCACAGAATCGTCGTATGCAGTGAAAACTCTCTTCAATTCTTTATGCCGGTGTTGGGCGCGTT
ATTTATCGGAGTTGCAGTTGCGCCCGCGAACGACATTTATAATGAACGTGAATTGCTCAACAGTATGGGC
ATTTCGCAGCCTACCGTGGTGTTCGTTTCCAAAAAGGGGTTGCAAAAAATTTTGAACGTGCAAAAAAAGC
TCCCAATCATCCAAAAAATTATTATCATGGATTCTAAAACGGATTACCAGGGATTTCAGTCGATGTACAC
GTTCGTCACATCTCATCTACCTCCCGGTTTTAATGAATACGATTTTGTGCCAGAGTCCTTCGATAGGGAC
AAGACAATTGCACTGATCATGAACTCCTCTGGATCTACTGGTCTGCCTAANNNNTCGCTCTGCCTCATAN
AACTGCCTGNNNNGANNATNNNCGCATGCCAGANNNNCCNNNTTTTGGCAATCAAATCATTCCGGANANN
NNGNGCGANNT
