>Addgene plasmid #37851 | 3xERRE-luciferase | addgene partial sequence | sequence record 50742 | RVprimer3 5'-CTAGCAAAATAGGCTGTCCC-3'
TTCTCTATCGATAGGTACCCGGACCTCAAGGTCACGTTCGGACCTCAAGGTCACGTTCGGACCTCAAGGT
CAGGATCCAGATCTGCGATCTGCATCTCAATTAGTCAGCAACCATAGTCCCGCCCCTAACTCCGCCCATC
CCGCCCCTAACTCCGCCCAGTTCCGCCCATTCTCCGCCCCATCGCTGACTAATTTTTTTTATTTATGCAG
AGGCCGAGGCCGCCTCGGCCTCTGAGCTATTCCAGAAGTAGTGAGGAGGCTTTTTTGGAGGCCTAGGCTT
TTGCAAAAAGCTTGGCATTCCGGTACTGTTGGTAAAGCCACCATGGAAGACGCCAAAAACATAAAGAAAG
GCCCGGCGCCATTCTATCCGCTGGAAGATGGAACCGCTGGAGAGCAACTGCATAAGGCTATGAAGAGATA
CGCCCTGGTTCCTGGAACAATTGCTTTTACAGATGCACATATCGAGGTGGACATCACTTACGCTGAGTAC
TTCGAAATGTCCGTTCGGTTGGCAGAAGCTATGAAACGATATGGGCTGAATACAAATCACAGAATCGTCG
TATGCAGTGAAAACTCTCTTCAATTCTTTATGCCGGTGTTGGGCGCGTTATTTATCGGAGTTGCAGTTGC
GCCCGCGAACGACATTTATAATGAACGTGAATTGCTCAACAGTATGGGCATTTCGCAGCCTACCGTGGTG
TTCGTTTCCAAAAAGGGGTTGCAAAAAATTTTGAACGTGCAAAAAAAGCTCCCAATCATCCAAAAAATTA
TTATCATGGATTCTAAAACGGATTACCAGG
